>Addgene plasmid #236480 | pAPInt-sfGFP-Hyg | addgene full sequence | sequence record 468397 | Addgene NGS Result
AAAAAAAATAAGTGTATACAAATTTTAAAGTGACTCTTAGGTTTTAAAACGAAAATTCTTATTCTTGAGT
AACTCTTTCCTGTAGGTCAGGTTGCTTTCTCAGGTATAGTATGAGGTCGCTCTTATTGACCACACCTCTA
CCGGCAGATCCGCTAGGGATAACAGGGTGGTGCGGGTGAAAGGTCTTGGTCAAGTCGCAAAGTGTTTGTG
AAAAAGACGTAGCGGGGGAAGCGCACACACGCCCGCCTTTTATAGACGAAGCTTCGAGCAGGTCATTTAA
CGATGCTTAGTAGCAATATACAATAAAGCCTAATTGGGACTAATTACGGTCACGTGAAAAACTCACCATG
TAGCCTTTTATGGAAATATTGTACACGCTACTAAGCCACTGTAATATCGGCCTCATCGTCTCCGCTTGGA
GCATAAAAGGCGACGCTCCTCGCCATTCCCCCAAGTCGTTTTCCGTATTCTGCTACGCTTCAAGCTTTGA
CGTTTCTCTTCAAGACTCACTCACGACCCTCTCTCTCACGCACACCTTACACAGCAGAATTCATGGGTAA
AAAGCCTGAACTCACCGCGACGTCTGTCGAGAAGTTTCTGATCGAAAAGTTCGACAGCGTCTCCGACCTG
ATGCAGCTCTCGGAGGGCGAAGAATCTCGTGCTTTCAGCTTCGATGTAGGAGGGCGTGGATATGTCCTGC
GGGTAAATAGCTGCGCCGATGGTTTCTACAAAGATCGTTATGTTTATCGGCACTTTGCATCGGCCGCGCT
CCCGATTCCGGAAGTGCTTGACATTGGGGAATTCAGCGAGAGCCTGACCTATTGCATCTCCCGCCGTGCA
CAGGGTGTCACGTTGCAAGACCTGCCTGAAACCGAACTGCCCGCTGTTCTGCAGCCGGTCGCGGAGGCCA
TGGATGCGATCGCTGCGGCCGATCTTAGCCAGACGAGCGGGTTCGGCCCATTCGGACCGCAAGGAATCGG
TCAATACACTACATGGCGTGATTTCATATGCGCGATTGCTGATCCCCATGTGTATCACTGGCAAACTGTG
ATGGACGACACCGTCAGTGCGTCCGTCGCGCAGGCTCTCGATGAGCTGATGCTTTGGGCCGAGGACTGCC
CCGAAGTCCGGCACCTCGTGCACGCGGATTTCGGCTCCAACAATGTCCTGACGGACAATGGCCGCATAAC
AGCGGTCATTGACTGGAGCGAGGCGATGTTCGGGGATTCCCAATACGAGGTCGCCAACATCTTCTTCTGG
AGGCCGTGGTTGGCTTGTATGGAGCAGCAGACGCGCTACTTCGAGCGGAGGCATCCGGAGCTTGCAGGAT
CGCCGCGGCTCCGGGCGTATATGCTCCGCATTGGTCTTGACCAACTCTATCAGAGCTTGGTTGACGGCAA
TTTCGATGATGCAGCTTGGGCGCAGGGTCGATGCGACGCAATCGTCCGATCCGGAGCCGGGACTGTCGGG
CGTACACAAATCGCCCGCAGAAGCGCGGCCGTCTGGACCGATGGCTGTGTAGAAGTACTCGCCGATAGTG
GAAACCGACGCCCCAGCACTCGTCCGAGGGCAAAGGAATAATCAGTACTGACAATAAAAAGATTCTTGTT
TTCAAGAACTTGTCATTTGTATAGTTTTTTTATATTGTAGTTGTTCTATTTTAATCAAATGTTAGCGTGA
TTTATATTTTTTTTCGCCTCGACATCATCTGCCCAGATGCGAAGTTAAGTGCGCAGAAAGTAATATCATG
CGTCAATCGTATGTGAATGCTGGTCGCTATACTGCAGATCCACTAGTGGCCTATGCGGCCGCGGATCTGC
CGGTCTCCCTATAGTGAGTCGTATTAATTTCGATAAGCCAGGTTAACCTGCATTAATGAATCGGCCAACG
CGCGGGGAGAGGCGGTTTGCGTATTGGGCGCTCTTCCGCTTCCTCGCTCACTGACTCGCTGCGCTCGGTC
GTTCGGCTGCGGCGAGCGGTATCAGCTCACTCAAAGGCGGTAATACGGTTATCCACAGAATCAGGGGATA
ACGCAGGAAAGAACATGTGAGCAAAAGGCCAGCAAAAGGCCAGGAACCGTAAAAAGGCCGCGTTGCTGGC
GTTTTTCCATAGGCTCCGCCCCCCTGACGAGCATCACAAAAATCGACGCTCAAGTCAGAGGTGGCGAAAC
CCGACAGGACTATAAAGATACCAGGCGTTTCCCCCTGGAAGCTCCCTCGTGCGCTCTCCTGTTCCGACCC
TGCCGCTTACCGGATACCTGTCCGCCTTTCTCCCTTCGGGAAGCGTGGCGCTTTCTCATAGCTCACGCTG
TAGGTATCTCAGTTCGGTGTAGGTCGTTCGCTCCAAGCTGGGCTGTGTGCACGAACCCCCCGTTCAGCCC
GACCGCTGCGCCTTATCCGGTAACTATCGTCTTGAGTCCAACCCGGTAAGACACGACTTATCGCCACTGG
CAGCAGCCACTGGTAACAGGATTAGCAGAGCGAGGTATGTAGGCGGTGCTACAGAGTTCTTGAAGTGGTG
GCCTAACTACGGCTACACTAGAAGAACAGTATTTGGTATCTGCGCTCTGCTGAAGCCAGTTACCTTCGGA
AAAAGAGTTGGTAGCTCTTGATCCGGCAAACAAACCACCGCTGGTAGCGGTGGTTTTTTTGTTTGCAAGC
AGCAGATTACGCGCAGAAAAAAAGGATCTCAAGAAGATCCTTTGATCTTTTCTACGGGGTCTGACGCTCA
GTGGAACGAAAACTCACGTTAAGGGATTTTGGTCATGAGATTATCAAAAAGGATCTTCACCTAGATCCTT
TTAAATTAAAAATGAAGTTTTAAATCAATCTAAAGTATATATGAGTAAACTTGGTCTGACAGTTACCAAT
GCTTAATCAGTGAGGCACCTATCTCAGCGATCTGTCTATTTCGTTCATCCATAGTTGCCTGACTCCCCGT
CGTGTAGATAACTACGATACGGGAGGGCTTACCATCTGGCCCCAGTGCTGCAATGATACCGCGAGACCCA
CGCTCACCGGCTCCAGATTTATCAGCAATAAACCAGCCAGCCGGAAGGGCCGAGCGCAGAAGTGGTCCTG
CAACTTTATCCGCCTCCATCCAGTCTATTAATTGTTGCCGGGAAGCTAGAGTAAGTAGTTCGCCAGTTAA
TAGTTTGCGCAACGTTGTTGCCATTGCTACAGGCATCGTGGTGTCACGCTCGTCGTTTGGTATGGCTTCA
TTCAGCTCCGGTTCCCAACGATCAAGGCGAGTTACATGATCCCCCATGTTGTGCAAAAAAGCGGTTAGCT
CCTTCGGTCCTCCGATCGTTGTCAGAAGTAAGTTGGCCGCAGTGTTATCACTCATGGTTATGGCAGCACT
GCATAATTCTCTTACTGTCATGCCATCCGTAAGATGCTTTTCTGTGACTGGTGAGTACTCAACCAAGTCA
TTCTGAGAATAGTGTATGCGGCGACCGAGTTGCTCTTGCCCGGCGTCAATACGGGATAATACCGCGCCAC
ATAGCAGAACTTTAAAAGTGCTCATCATTGGAAAACGTTCTTCGGGGCGAAAACTCTCAAGGATCTTACC
GCTGTTGAGATCCAGTTCGATGTAACCCACTCGTGCACCCAACTGATCTTCAGCATCTTTTACTTTCACC
AGCGTTTCTGGGTGAGCAAAAACAGGAAGGCAAAATGCCGCAAAAAAGGGAATAAGGGCGACACGGAAAT
GTTGAATACTCATACTCTTCCTTTTTCAATATTATTGAAGCATTTATCAGGGTTATTGTCTCATGAGCGG
ATACATATTTGAATGTATTTAGAAAAATAAACAAATAGGGGTTCCGCGCACATTTCCCCGAAAAGTGCCA
CCTGACGTCTAAGAAACCATTATTATCATGACATTAACCTATAAAAATAGGCGTATCACGAGGCCCTTTC
GTCTCGCGCGTTTCGGTGATGACGGTGAAAACCTCTGACACATGCAGCTCCCGGAGACGGTCACAGCTTG
TCTGTAAGCGGATGCCGGGAGCAGACAAGCCCGTCAGGGCGCGTCAGCGGGTGTTGGCGGGTGTCGGGGC
TGGCTTAACTATGCGGCATCAGAGCAGATTGTACTGAGAGTGCACCATATGGACATATTGTCGTTAGAAC
GCGGCTACAATTAATACATAACCTTATGTATCATACACATACGATTTAGGTGACACTATAGAACGCGGCC
GCCAGCTGAAGCTTCGTACGCTGCAGGTCGACGGATCGGTGACGGTGCTGGTTCTGGTTCTATGGTCTCT
AAGGGCGAGGAGCTCTTCACCGGCGTCGTCCCTATCCTCGTCGAGCTCGACGGCGACGTCAACGGCCACA
AGTTCTCTGTCCGCGGCGAGGGCGAGGGCGACGCCACCAACGGCAAGCTCACCCTCAAGTTCATCTGCAC
CACCGGCAAGCTCCCTGTCCCTTGGCCTACCCTCGTCACCACCCTCACCTACGGCGTCCAATGCTTCTCT
CGCTACCCTGACCACATGAAGCGCCACGACTTCTTCAAGTCTGCCATGCCTGAGGGCTACGTCCAAGAGC
GCACCATCTCTTTCAAGGACGACGGCACCTACAAGACCCGCGCCGAGGTCAAGTTCGAGGGCGACACCCT
CGTCAACCGCATCGAGCTCAAGGGCATCGACTTCAAGGAGGACGGCAACATCCTCGGCCACAAGCTCGAG
TACAACTTCAACTCTCACAACGTCTACATCACCGCCGACAAGCAAAAGAACGGCATCAAGGCCAACTTCA
AGATCCGCCACAACGTCGAGGACGGCTCTGTCCAACTCGCCGACCACTACCAACAAAACACCCCTATCGG
CGACGGCCCTGTCCTCCTCCCTGACAACCACTACCTCTCTACCCAATCTGTCCTCTCTAAGGACCCTAAC
GAGAAGCGCGACCACATGGTCCTCCTCGAGTTCGTCACCGCCGCCGGCATCACCCACGGCATGGACGAGC
TCTACAAGTGAGCGCCACTTCTAAATAAGCGAATTTCTTATGATTTATGATTTTTATTATTAAATAAGTT
AT
Features (pLannotate 1.2.2; 12 found; start..end, strand, type, name):
    559..1580    +  CDS            HygR (fragment): aminoglycoside phosphotransferase from E. coli; aph(4)-Ia; confers resistance to hygromycin
   1587..1784    +  terminator     TEF terminator: Ashbya gossypii TEF terminator
   1828..1846    -  promoter       T7 promoter: promoter for bacteriophage T7 RNA polymerase
   1868..1921    -  CDS            lacI (fragment): lac repressor; lacI; The lac repressor binds to the lac operator to inhibit transcription in E. coli. This inhibition can be relieved by adding lactose or isopropyl-β-D-thiogalactopyranoside (IPTG).
   2104..2692    -  rep_origin     ori: high-copy-number ColE1/pMB1/pBR322/pUC origin of replication
   2863..3723    -  CDS            AmpR: β-lactamase; bla; confers resistance to ampicillin, carbenicillin, and related antibiotics
   3724..3828    -  promoter       AmpR promoter: bla
   3923..3958    +  CDS            rop (fragment): Rop protein, which maintains plasmids at low copy number; rop
   4060..4111    +  misc_feature   bom (fragment): basis of mobility region from pBR322
   4174..4192    +  promoter       SP6 promoter: promoter for bacteriophage SP6 RNA polymerase
   4262..4978    +  CDS            oxGFP: oxGFP is a basic (constitutively fluorescent) green fluorescent protein published in 2015, derived from Aequorea victoria.
   4999..144     +  terminator     ADH1 terminator (across the origin): S. cerevisiae ADH1; transcription terminator for the S. cerevisiae alcohol dehydrogenase 1 (ADH1) gene
