[The description below was written by a language model from this plasmid's Addgene catalogue record and pLannotate feature annotations shown in this document.]
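Description:
pAPInt-sfGFP-Hyg is a pFA6a-based integration template plasmid designed for genome engineering of the yeast-like fungus Aureobasidium pullulans, specifically for deleting endogenous genes or fusing superfolder GFP to their C-termini, with selection on hygromycin. It is about 5 kb and is propagated in E. coli through a high-copy ColE1/pUC-type origin and an ampicillin resistance gene (β-lactamase with its own promoter). Short annotated fragments of lacI, rop and the pBR322 bom region appear to be backbone remnants rather than functional elements, and SP6 and T7 promoters flank the module as in other pFA6a-series vectors.

The payload follows the familiar pFA6a tagging-cassette layout. A GFP open reading frame, labelled oxGFP by the automated annotation but recorded in the catalogue as sfGFP codon-optimized for A. pullulans, is followed by the S. cerevisiae ADH1 terminator, so that an in-frame fusion to a target gene is properly terminated. Downstream lies a hygromycin phosphotransferase coding sequence (annotated as a near-full-length fragment) ending in the Ashbya gossypii TEF terminator. The roughly 400 nt between the ADH1 terminator and the HygR gene is unannotated, and the record does not state which promoter drives the marker.

No fungal replication origin is annotated, consistent with use as a template for an integrating cassette. In pFA6a-style systems, the cassette is typically amplified or assembled with homology arms to the target locus. Including the sfGFP portion would yield a C-terminal fusion expressed from the native promoter, while using the marker alone to replace the coding region would give a deletion.
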