Addgene plasmid #236480: pAPInt-sfGFP-Hyg
Purpose: Plasmid for deleting or C-terminally tagging endogenous genes with sfGFP and selection on Hyg.
Depositing lab: Daniel Lew. Depositing organization: Massachusetts Institute of Technology. Publication: Optimized vectors for genetic engineering of Aureobasidium pullulans. Colarusso AV, Williams AM, Gladfelter AS, Wirshing ACE, Lew DJ. Mol Biol Cell. 2025 Jun 1;36(6):mr5. doi: 10.1091/mbc.E25-02-0059. Epub 2025 Apr 9. PubMed 40202829.
Backbone
  Vector backbone: pFA6A
  Vector type: Yeast Expression
  Selectable markers: Hygromycin
Growth in bacteria
  Bacterial resistance: Ampicillin, 100 μg/mL
  Growth temperature: 37°C
  Growth strain: DH5alpha
  Copy number: High Copy
Gene/Insert
  Gene/Insert name: sfGFP
  Species: Aureobasidium pullulans
  Mutation: Codon optimized for A. pullulans
  Cloning method: Gibson Cloning
Terms and licenses: Academic/Nonprofit Terms; Industry Terms: Not Available to Industry
How to cite: pAPInt-sfGFP-Hyg was a gift from Daniel Lew (Addgene plasmid # 236480 ; http://n2t.net/addgene:236480 ; RRID:Addgene_236480)
